>Addgene plasmid #78332 | pINDUCER20-hMYF5-3xHA (#732) | addgene partial sequence | sequence record 152200 | LNCX 5'-AGCTCGTTTAGTGAACCGTCAGATC-3'
CTCCATAGAAGACACCGGGACCGATCCAGCCTCCGCGGCCCCGAACTAGTCCAGTGTGGTGGAATTCTGC
AGATATCAACAAGTTTGTACAAAAAAGCAGGCTCCGCGGCCGCCCCCTTCACCGCCACCATGGACATGAC
GGACGGCTGCCAGTTCTCACCTTCTGAGTACTTCTACGACGGCTCCTGCATACCGTCCCCCGAGGGTGAA
TTTGGGGACGAGTTTGTGCCGCGAGTGGCTGCCTTCGGAGCGCACAAAGCAGAGCTGCAGGGCTCAGATG
AGGACGAGCACGTGCGAGCGCCTACCGGCCACCACCAGGCTGGTCACTGCCTCATGTGGGCCTGCAAAGC
CTGCAAGAGGAAGTCCACCACCATGGATCGGCGGAAGGCAGCCACTATGCGCGAGCGGAGGCGCCTGAAG
AAGGTCAACCAGGCTTTCGAAACCCTCAAGAGGTGTACCACGACCAACCCCAACCAGAGGCTGCCCAAGG
TGGAGATCCTCAGGAATGCCATCCGCTACATCGAGAGCCTGCAGGAGTTGCTGAGAGAGCAGGTGGAGAA
CTACTATAGCCTGCCGGGACAGAGCTGCTCGGAGCCCACCAGCCCCACCTCCAACTGCTCTGATGGCATG
CCCGAATGTAACAGTCCTGTCTGGTCCAGAAAGAGCAGTACTTTTGACAGCATCTACTGTCCTGATGTAT
CAAATGTATATGCCACAGATAAAAACTCCTTATCCAGCTTGGATTGCTTATCCAACATAGTGGACCGGAT
CACCTCCTCAGAGCAACCTGGGTTGCCTCTCCAGGATCTGGCTTCTCTCTCTCCAGTTGCCAGCACCGAT
TCACAGCCTGCAACTCCAGG
