>Addgene plasmid #78332 | pINDUCER20-hMYF5-3xHA (#732) | addgene partial sequence | sequence record 152202 | hUBCpro-R 5'-CTAAGGCCGAGTCTTATGAGCAG-3'
AGGATCAGGACGCTCGCTGCGCCCTTCGTCTGACGTGGCAGCGCTCGCCGTGAGGAGGGGGGCGCCCGCG
GGAGGCGCCAAAACCCGGCGCGGAGGCCAGATCTTGGGTGGGTTACTCCAGACTGCCTTGGGAAAAGCGC
CTCCCCTACCCGGTAGAATTTCTAGTTTAATTAATCATTACTAAGCGTAGTCTGGGACGTCGTATGGGTA
TTCGAACCGCGGGCCCTCTAGACTCGAGCGGCCGCCACTGTGCTGGATATCAACCACTTTGTACAAGAAA
GCTGGGTCGGCGCGCCCACCCTTCTATTAAGCGTAGTCAGGTACATCGTAAGGGTAAGCGTAATCCGGAA
CGTCGTACGGATACGCGTAGTCTGGAACGTCATATGGGTACTCGAGTCGACGCATGCGAATTCGTAGCAC
ATGATAGATAAGCCTGGAACTAGAAGCCCCTGGAGTTGCAGGCTGTGAATCGGTGCTGGCAACTGGAGAG
AGAGAAGCCAGATCCTGGAGAGGCAACCCAGGTTGCTCTGAGGAGGTGATCCGGTCCACTATGTTGGATA
AGCAATCCAAGCTGGATAAGGAGTTTTTATCTGTGGCATATACATTTGATACATCAGGACAGTAGATGCT
GTCAAAAGTACTGCTCTTTCTGGACCAGACAGGACTGTTACATTCGGGCATGCCATCAGAGCAGTTGGAG
GTGGGGCTGGTGGGCTCCGAGCAGCTCTGTCCCGGCAGGCTATAGTAGTTCTCCACCTGCTCTCTCAGCA
ACTCCTGCAGGCTCTCGATGTAGCGGATGGCATTCCTGAGGATCTCCACCTTGGGCAGCCTCTGGTTGGG
GTTGGTCGTGGTACACCTCTTGAGGGTT
