>Addgene plasmid #78332 | pINDUCER20-hMYF5-3xHA (#732) | depositor partial sequence | sequence record 152204 | Partial sequence of insert
CGGCCGGCCTACTAGTCCAGTGTGGTGGAATTCTGCAGATATCAACAAGTTTGTACAAAAAAGCAGGCTC
CGCGGCCGCCCCCTTCACCGCCACCATGGACATGACGGACGGCTGCCAGTTCTCACCTTCTGAGTACTTC
TACGACGGCTCCTGCATACCGTCCCCCGAGGGTGAATTTGGGGACGAGTTTGTGCCGCGAGTGGCTGCCT
TCGGAGCGCACAAAGCAGAGCTGCAGGGCTCAGATGAGGACGAGCACGTGCGAGCGCCTACCGGCCACCA
CCAGGCTGGTCACTGCCTCATGTGGGCCTGCAAAGCCTGCAAGAGGAAGTCCACCACCATGGATCGGCGG
AAGGCAGCCACTATGCGCGAGCGGAGGCGCCTGAAGAAGGTCAACCAGGCTTTCGAAACCCTCAAGAGGT
GTACCACGACCAACCCCAACCAGAGGCTGCCCAAGGTGGAGATCCTCAGGAATGCCATCCGCTACATCGA
GAGCCTGCAGGAGTTGCTGAGAGAGCAGGTGGAGAACTACTATAGCCTGCCGGGACAGAGCTGCTCGGAG
CCCACCAGCCCCACCTCCAACTGCTCTGATGGCATGCCCGAATGTAACAGTCCTGTCTGGTCCAGAAAGA
GCAGTACTTTTGACAGCATCTACTGTCCTGATGTATCAAATGTATATGCCACAGATAAAAACTCCTTATC
CAGCTTGGATTGCTTATCCAACATAGTGGACCGGATCACCTCCTCAGAGCAACCTGGGTTGCCTCTCCAG
GATCTGGCTTCTCTCTCTCCAGTTGCCAGCACCGATTCACAGCCTGCAACTCCAGGGGCTTCTAGTTCCA
GGCTTATCTATCATGTGCTACGAATTCGCATGCGTCGACTCGAGTACCCATATGACGTTCCAGACTACGG
CWTTCGTTAACGAGTTCGAATAGCTTACCATTCAGAGATACTGGCATACGCGTAAATAAAGGTTG
