[The description below was written by a language model from this plasmid's Addgene catalogue record.]
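Description:
pINDUCER20-hMYF5-3xHA is a lentiviral expression plasmid built on the pInducer20 backbone for doxycycline-inducible overexpression of human MYF5 (Myogenic Factor 5). The complete plasmid is about 12.6 kb, of which roughly 11.8 kb is backbone. It is maintained in bacteria as a high-copy plasmid under ampicillin selection. The use of a recombination-deficient "stable" strain is consistent with the need to preserve the repeated sequences typical of lentiviral vectors. In mammalian cells, transduced populations are selected with G418 through a neomycin resistance marker.

The payload is the 765 bp human MYF5 open reading frame, introduced by Gateway recombination and carrying a C-terminal 3xHA epitope tag, so the exogenous protein can be detected or immunoprecipitated with anti-HA antibodies and distinguished from endogenous MYF5. Expression is driven by the TRE2 promoter, a tetracycline-responsive element that is active only when a reverse tetracycline transactivator binds it in the presence of doxycycline. This allows the timing and level of MYF5 expression to be controlled after stable integration of the provirus. No feature table accompanies the record, so the arrangement of the transactivator, the promoter driving the neomycin marker, and the lentiviral elements (LTRs, packaging signal and similar parts) is not itemised here.

MYF5 is a basic helix-loop-helix myogenic regulatory factor. The stated purpose of the construct is simply inducible lentiviral overexpression of the tagged ORF, which would suit experiments on myogenic commitment or MYF5 function in stably transduced cells, although the record names no specific application.
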