Addgene plasmid #78332: pINDUCER20-hMYF5-3xHA (#732)
Purpose: Doxycycline-inducible lentiviral overexpression of human MYF5 ORF with a 3xHA tag
Depositing lab: Matthew Alexander & Louis Kunkel. Depositing organization: Boston Children's Hospital.
Backbone
  Vector backbone: pInducer20 (Addgene plasmid #44012)
  Backbone manufacturer: Stephen Elledge
  Backbone size w/o insert (bp): 11791
  Total vector size (bp): 12591
  Vector type: Lentiviral
  Selectable markers: Neomycin (select with G418)
Growth in bacteria
  Bacterial resistance: Ampicillin, 100 μg/mL
  Growth temperature: 37°C
  Growth strain: NEB Stable
  Copy number: High Copy
Gene/Insert
  Gene/Insert name: MYF5 (alt name: Myogenic Factor 5)
  Species: H. sapiens (human)
  Insert size (bp): 765
  Entrez Gene: MYF5 (a.k.a. EORVA, bHLHc2)
  Promoter: TRE2
  Tag / fusion protein: 3x HA tag (C terminal on insert)
  Cloning method: Gateway Cloning
  Sequencing primers: 5′ CAAGGATGACGACGATAAG
Terms and licenses: Academic/Nonprofit Terms; Industry Terms: Not Available to Industry
Depositor comments: Please contact Dr. Alexander if you have any questions.
How to cite: pINDUCER20-hMYF5-3xHA (#732) was a gift from Matthew Alexander & Louis Kunkel (Addgene plasmid # 78332 ; http://n2t.net/addgene:78332 ; RRID:Addgene_78332)
